>Addgene plasmid #205016 | pSW002-Pc-mNeonGreen | addgene full sequence | sequence record 424184 | Addgene NGS Result
ATAGTTCTAGCTAGTACTAGAGCGGCCCCTATCGTTTCCACGATCAGCGATCGGCTCGTTGCCCTGCGCC
GCTCCAAAGCCCGCGACGCAGCGCCGGCAGGCAGAGCAAGTAGAGGGCAGCGCCTGCAATCCATGCCCAC
CCGTTCCACGTTGTTATAGAAGCCGCATAGATCGCCGTGAAGAGGAGGGGTCCGACGATCGAGGTCAGGC
TGGTGAGCGCCGCCAGTGAGCCTTGCAGCTGCCCCTGACGTTCCTCATCCACCTGCCTGGACAACATTGC
TTGCAGCGCCGGCATTCCGATGCCACCCGAAGCAAGCAGGACCATGATCGGGAACGCCATCCATCCCCGT
GTCGCGAAGGCAAGCAGGATGTAGCCTGTGCCGTCGGCAATCATTCCGAGCATGAGTGCCCGCCTTTCGC
CGAGCCGGGCGGCTACAGGGCCGGTGATCATTGCCTGGGCGAGTGAATGCAGAATGCCAAATGCGGCAAG
CGAAATGCCGATCGTGGTCGCGTCCCAGTGAAAGCGATCCTCGCCGAAAATGACCCAAAGCGCGGCCGGC
ACCTGTCCGACAAGTTGCATGATGAAGAAGACCGCCATCAGGGCGGCGACGACGGTCATGCCCCGGGCCC
ACCGGAACGAAGCGAGCGGGTTGAGAGCCTCCCGGCGTAACGGCCGGCGTTCGCCTTTGTGCGACTCCGG
CAAAAGGAAACAGCCCGTCAGGAAATTGAGGCCGTTCAAGGCTGCCGCGGCGAAGAACGGAGCGTGGGGG
GAGAAACCGCCCATCAGCCCACCGAGCACAGGTCCCGCGACCATCCCGAACCCGAAACAGGCGCTCATGA
AGCCGAAGTGCCGCGCGCGCTCATCGCCATCAGTGATATCGGCAATATAAGCGCCGGCTACCGCCCCAGT
CGCCCCGGTGATGCCGGCCACGATCCGCCCGATATAGAGAACCCAAAGGAAAGGCGCTGTCGCCATGATG
GCGTAGTCGACAGTGGCGCCGGCCAGCGAGACGAGCAAGATTGGCCGCCGCCCGAAACGATCCGACAGCG
CGCCCAGCACAGGTGCGCAGGCAAATTGCACCAACGCATACAGCGCCAGCAGAATGCCATAGTGGGCGGT
GACGTCGTTCGAGTGAACCAGATCGCGCAGGAGGCCCGGCAGCACCGGCATAATCAGGCCGATGCCGACA
GCGTCGAGCGCGACAGTGCTCAGAATTACGATCAGGGGTATGTTGGGTTTCACGTCTGGCCTCCGGACCA
GCCTCCGCTGGTCCGATTGAACGCGCGGATTCTTTATCACTGATAAGTTGGTGGACATATTATGTTTATC
AGTGATAAAGTGTCAAGCATGACAAAGTTGCAGCCGAATACAGTGATCCGTGCCGCCCTGGACCTGTTGA
ACGAGGTCGGCGTAGACGGTCTGACGACACGCAAACTGGCGGAACGGTTGGGGGTTCAGCAGCCGGCGCT
TTACTGGCACTTCAGGAACAAGCGGGCGCTGCTCGACGCACTGGCCGAAGCCATGCTGGCGGAGAATCAT
ACGCATTCGGTGCCGAGAGCCGACGACGACTGGCGCTCATTTCTGATCGGGAATGCCCGCAGCTTCAGGC
AGGCGCTGCTCGCCTACCGCGATGGCGCGCGCATCCATGCCGGCACGCGACCGGGCGCACCGCAGATGGA
AACGGCCGACGCGCAGCTTCGCTTCCTCTGCGAGGCGGGTTTTTCGGCCGGGGACGCCGTCAATGCGCTG
ATGACAATCAGCTACTTCACTGTTGGGGCCGTGCTTGAGGAGCAGGCCGGCGACAGCGATGCCGGCGAGC
GCGGCGGCACCGTTGAACAGGCTCCGCTCTCGCCGCTGTTGCGGGCCGCGATAGACGCCTTCGACGAAGC
CGGTCCGGACGCAGCGTTCGAGCAGGGACTCGCGGTGATTGTCGATGGATTGGCGAAAAGGAGGCTCGTT
GTCAGGAACGTTGAAGGACCGAGAAAGGGTGACGATTGATCAGGACCGCTGCCGGAGCGCAACCCACTCA
CTACAGCAGAGCCATGTAGACAACATCCCCTCCCCCTTTCCACCGCGTCAGACGCCCGTAGCAGCCCGCT
ACGGGCTTTTTCATGCCCTGCCCTAGCGTCCAAGCCTCACGGCCGCGCTCGGCCTCTCTGGCGGCCTTCT
GGCGCTGAGGTCTGCCTCGTGAAGAAGGTGTTGCTGACTCATACCAGGCCTGAATCGCCCCATCATCCAG
CCAGAAAGTGAGGGAGCCACGGTTGATGAGAGCTTTGTTGTAGGTGGACCAGTTGGTGATTTTGAACTTT
TGCTTTGCCACGGAACGGTCTGCGTTGTCGGGAAGATGCGTGATCTGATCCTTCAACTCAGCAAAAGTTC
GATTTATTCAACAAAGCCGCCGTCCCGTCAAGTCAGCGTAATGCTCTGCCAGTGTTACAACCAATTAACC
AATTCTGATTAGAAAAACTCATCGAGCATCAAATGAAACTGCAATTTATTCATATCAGGATTATCAATAC
CATATTTTTGAAAAAGCCGTTTCTGTAATGAAGGAGAAAACTCACCGAGGCAGTTCCATAGGATGGCAAG
ATCCTGGTATCGGTCTGCGATTCCGACTCGTCCAACATCAATACAACCTATTAATTTCCCCTCGTCAAAA
ATAAGGTTATCAAGTGAGAAATCACCATGAGTGACGACTGAATCCGGTGAGAATGGCAAAAGCTGGCCGC
CACGGCGATATCGGATCCATATGACGTCGACGCGTTGCCGATACAAGAACAACAGCGCGTTGAGCGCCTG
CCGGTGGGTGGCCGGCGCCACTTGCTTCTCGGTGGCGAGCATGGTCAGAAAACCCTCGACTTCAGCTTGC
CCCATTTCGCGCGGATGTCGAAACCCACCAAGGCTGCGGGCCGTCCACAACACAAATGCCTTGGCCCAGT
AGACATAAGCCTTCTCGGTCTGTAGGCTGTAATGCAGGTAGCGAACCCGTTCAAGAAATAATTTTGTTTA
ACTTTAAGAAGGAGATATACATATGAATTCGAAAGGCGAAGAAGATAACATGGCCAGTTTACCGGCAACT
CATGAATTACATATTTTTGGAAGTATTAACGGCGTTGACTTTGATATGGTTGGACAGGGCACCGGCAACC
CGAACGATGGTTATGAAGAATTAAACCTGAAATCTACAAAAGGCGACCTGCAATTCTCTCCCTGGATTCT
TGTTCCACACATTGGTTATGGCTTCCACCAATACTTACCCTATCCTGATGGCATGTCCCCTTTCCAAGCC
GCGATGGTGGATGGCTCTGGTTACCAAGTACACCGTACCATGCAATTCGAAGATGGAGCATCACTCACAG
TAAACTACCGCTATACATATGAAGGTTCCCACATTAAAGGCGAAGCACAAGTTAAAGGTACTGGATTCCC
CGCTGATGGACCAGTTATGACTAACTCATTGACCGCAGCAGACTGGTGTCGCTCAAAAAAAACCTATCCG
AACGATAAAACGATTATTAGCACATTTAAATGGAGTTATACGACCGGAAATGGCAAACGTTACCGCAGCA
CAGCACGCACAACCTATACATTTGCAAAACCAATGGCCGCGAATTATTTGAAAAACCAACCGATGTATGT
CTTTCGTAAAACAGAATTAAAACACAGCAAAACAGAATTAAATTTTAAAGAATGGCAAAAAGCATTTACC
GACGTTATGGGAATGGATGAATTATATAAATAAGCGGCCGCACATCATCATCACCATCACTAAGCTTTAA
GCATCTCGAGGCCTCGGACTAGCGGATCAGTGAGGGTTTGCAACTGCGGGTCAAGGATCTGGATTTCGAT
CACGGCACGATCATCGTGCGGGAGGGCAAGGGCTCCAAGGATCGGGCCTTGATGTTACCCGAGAGCTTGG
CACCCAGCCTGCGCGAGCAGGGGAATTGATCCGGTGGATGACCTTTTGAATGACCTTTAATAGATTATAT
TACTAATTAATTGGGGACCCTAGAGGTCCCCTTTTTTATTTTAAAAATTTTTTCACAAAACGGTTTACAA
GCATAAAGCTCCTCGGACTACCTGGTATGAGTCAGCAACACCTTCTTCACGAGGCAGACCTCAGCGCTAG
CGGAGTGTATACTGGCTTACTATGTTGGCACTGATGAGGGTGTCAGTGAAGTGCTTCATGTGGCAGGAGA
AAAAAGGCTGCACCGGTGCGTCAGCAGAATATGTGATACAGGATATATTCCGCTTCCTCGCTCACTGACT
CGCTACGCTCGGTCGTTCGACTGCGGCGAGCGGAAATGGCTTACGAACGGGGCGGAGATTTCCTGGAAGA
TGCCAGGAAGATACTTAACAGGGAAGTGAGAGGGCCGCGGCAAAGCCGTTTTTCCATAGGCTCCGCCCCC
CTGACAAGCATCACGAAATCTGACGCTCAAATCAGTGGTGGCGAAACCCGACAGGACTATAAAGATACCA
GGCGTTTCCCCCTGGCGGCTCCCTCGTGCGCTCTCCTGTTCCTGCCTTTCGGTTTACCGGTGTCATTCCG
CTGTTATGGCCGCGTTTGTCTCATTCCACGCCTGACACTCAGTTCCGGGTAGGCAGTTCGCTCCAAGCTG
GACTGTATGCACGAACCCCCCGTTCAGTCCGACCGCTGCGCCTTATCCGGTAACTATCGTCTTGAGTCCA
ACCCGGAAAGACATGCAAAAGCACCACTGGCAGCAGCCACTGGTAATTGATTTAGAGGAGTTAGTCTTGA
AGTCATGCGCCGGTTAAGGCTAAACTGAAAGGACAAGTTTTGGTGACTGCGCTCCTCCAAGCCAGTTACC
TCGGTTCAAAGAGTTGGTAGCTCAGAGAACCTTCGAAAAACCGCCCTGCAAGGCGGTTTTTTCGTTTTCA
GAGCAAGAGATTACGCGCAGACCAAAACGATCTCAAGAAGATCATCTTATTAAGGGGTCTGACGCTCAGT
GGAACGAAAACTCACGTTAAGGGATTTTGGTCATGAGATTATCAAAAAGGATCTTCACCTAGATCCTTTT
AAATTAAAAATGAAGTTTTAAATCAATCTAAAGTATATATGAGTAAACTTGGTCTGACAGTTACCAATGC
TTAATCAGTGAGGCACCTATCTCAGCGATCTGTCTATTTCGTTCATCCATAGTTGCCTGACTCCCCGTCG
TGTAGATAACTACGATACGGGAGGGCTTACCATCTGGCCCCAGTGCTGCAATGATACCGCGAGACCCACG
CTCACCGGCTCCAGATTTATCAGCAATAAACCAGCCAGCCGGAAGGGCCGAGCGCAGAAGTGGTCCTGCA
ACTTTATCCGCCTCCATCCAGTCTATTAATTGTTGCCGGGAAGCTAGAGTAAGTAGTTCGCCAGTTAATA
GTTTGCGCAACGTTGTTGCCATTGCCTGGTATGAGTCAGCAACACCTTCTTCACGAGGCAGACCTCAGCG
CCGGCGGTCGAGTGGCGACGGCGCGGCTTGTCCGCGCCCTGGTAGATTGCCTGGCCGTAGGCCAGCCATT
TTTGAGCGGCCATCGGCCGCGATAGGCCGACGCGAAGCGGCGGGGCGTAGGGAGCGCAGCGACCGAAGGG
TAGGCGCTTTTTGCAGCTCTTCGGCTGTGCGCTGGCCAGACAGTTATGCACAGGCCAGGCGGGTTTTAAG
AGTTTTAATAAGTTTTAAAGAGTTTTAGGCGGAAAAATCGCCTTTTTTCTCTTTTATATCAGTCACTTAC
ATGTGTGACCGGTTCCCAATGTACGGCTTTGGGTTCCCAATGTACGGGTTCCGGTTCCCAATGTACGGCT
TTGGGTTCCCAATGTACGTGCTATCCACAGGAAAGAGACCTTTTCGACCTTTTTCCCCTGCTAGGGCAAT
TTGCCCTAGCATCTGCTCCGTACATTAGGAACCGGCGGATGCTTCGCCCTCGATCAGGTTGCGGTAGCGC
ATGACTAGGATCGGGCCAGCCTGCCCCGCCTCCTCCTTCAAATCGTACTCCGGCAGGTCATTTGACCCGA
TCAGCTTGCGCACGGTGAAACAGAACTTCTTGAACTCTCCGGCGCTGCCACTGCGTTCGTAGATCGTCTT
GAACAACCATCTGGCTTCTGCCTTGCCTGCGGCGCGGCGTGCCAGGCGGTAGAGAAAACGGCCGATGCCG
GGATCGATCAAAAAGTAATCGGGGTGAACCGTCAGCACGTCCGGGTTCTTGCCTTCTGTGATCTCGCGGT
ACATCCAATCAGCTAGCTCGATCTCGATGTACTCCGGCCGCCCGGTTTCGCTCTTTACGATCTTGTAGCG
GCTAATCAAGGCTTCACCCTCGGATACCGTCACCAGGCGGCCGTTCTTGGCCTTCTTCGTACGCTGCATG
GCAACGTGCGTGGTGTTTAACCGAATGCAGGTTTCTACCAGGTCGTCTTTCTGCTTTCCGCCATCGGCTC
GCCGGCAGAACTTGAGTACGTCCGCAACGTGTGGACGGAACACGCGGCCGGGCTTGTCTCCCTTCCCTTC
CCGGTATCGGTTCATGGATTCGGTTAGATGGGAAACCGCCATCAGTACCAGGTCGTAATCCCACACACTG
GCCATGCCGGCCGGCCCTGCGGAAACCTCTACGTGCCCGTCTGGAAGCTCGTAGCGGATCACCTCGCCAG
CTCGTCGGTCACGCTTCGACAGACGGAAAACGGCCACGTCCATGATGCTGCGACTATCGCGGGTGCCCAC
GTCATAGAGCATCGGAACGAAAAAATCTGGTTGCTCGTCGCCCTTGGGCGGCTTCCTAATCGACGGCGCA
CCGGCTGCCGGCGGTTGCCGGGATTCTTTGCGGATTCGATCAGCGGCTGCTTGCCACGATTCACCGGGGC
GTGCTTCTGCCTCGATGCGTTGCCGCTGGGCGGCCTGCGCGGCCTTCAACTTCTCCACCAGGTCATCACC
CAGCGCCGCGCCGATTTGTACCGGGCCGGATGGTTTGCGACCGCTCACGCCGATTCCTCGGGCTTGGGGG
TTCCAGTGCCATTGCAGGGCCGGCAGACAACCCAGCCGCTTACGCCTGGCCAACCGCCCGTTCCTCCACA
CATGGGGCATTCCACGGCGTCGGTGCCTGGTTGTTCTTGATTTTCCATGCCGCCTCCTTTAGCCGCTAAA
ATTCATCTACTCATTTATTCATTTGCTCATTTACTCTGGTAGCTGCGCGATGTATTCAGATAGCAGCTCG
GTAATGGTCTTGCCTTGGCGTACCGCGTACATCTTCAGCTTGGTGTGATCCTCCGCCGGCAACTGAAAGT
TGACCCGCTTCATGGCTGGCGTGTCTGCCAGGCTGGCCAACGTTGCAGCCTTGCTGCTGCGTGCGCTCGG
ACGGCCGGCACTTAGCGTGTTTGTGCTTTTGCTCATTTTCTCTTTACCTCATTAACTCAAATGAGTTTTG
ATTTAATTTCAGCGGCCAGCGCCTGGACCTCGCGGGCAGCGTCGCCCTCGGGTTCTGATTCAAGAACGGT
TGTGCCGGCGGCGGCAGTGCCTGGGTAGCTCACGCGCTGCGTGATACGGGACTCAAGAATGGGCAGCTCG
TACCCGGCCAGCGCCTCGGCAACCTCACCGCCGATGCGCGTGCCTTTGATCGCCCGCGACACGACAAAGG
CCGCTTGTAGCCTTCCATCCGTGACCTCAATGCGCTGCTTAACCAGCTCCACCAGGTCGGCGGTGGCCCA
TATGTCGTAAGGGCTTGGCTGCACCGGAATCAGCACGAAGTCGGCTGCCTTGATCGCGGACACAGCCAAG
TCCGCCGCCTGGGGCGCTCCGTCGATCACTACGAAGTCGCGCCGGCCGATGGCCTTCACGTCGCGGTCAA
TCGTCGGGCGGTCGATGCCGACAACGGTTAGCGGTTGATCTTCCCGCACGGCCGCCCAATCGCGGGCACT
GCCCTGGGGATCGGAATCGACTAACAGAACATCGGCCCCGGCGAGTTGCAGGGCGCGGGCTAGATGGGTT
GCGATGGTCGTCTTGCCTGACCCGCCTTTCTGGTTAAGTACAGCGATAACCTTCATGCGTTCCCCTTGCG
TATTTGTTTATTTACTCATCGCATCATATACGCAGCGACCGCATGACGCAAGCTGTTTTACTCAAATACA
CATCACCTTTTTAGACGGCGGCGCTCGGTTTCTTCAGCGGCCAAGCTGGCCGGCCAGGCCGCCAGCTTGG
CATCAGACAAACCGGCCAGGATTTCATGCAGCCGCACGGTTGAGACGTGCGCGGGCGGCTCGAACACGTA
CCCGGCCGCGATCATCTCCGCCTCGATCTCTTCGGTAATGAAAAACGGTTCGTCCTGGCCGTCCTGGTGC
GGTTTCATGCTTGTTCCTCTTGGCGTTCATTCTCGGCGGCTGCCAGGGCGTCGGCCTCGGTCAATGCGTC
CTCACGGAAGGCACCGCGCCGCCTGGCCTCGGTGGGCGTCACTTCCTCGCTGCGCTCAAGTGCGCGGTAC
AGGGTCGAGCGATGCACGCCAAGCAGTGCAGCCGCCTCTTTCACGGTGCGGCCTTCCTGGTCGATCAGCT
CGCGGGCGTGCGCGATCTGTGCCGGGGTGAGGGTAGGGCGGGGGCCAAACTTCACGCCTCGGGCCTTGGC
GGCCTCGCGCCCGCTCCGGGTGCGGTCGATGATTAGGGAACGCTCGAACTCGGCAATGCCGGCGAACACG
GTCAACACCATGCGGCCGGCCGGCGTGGTGGTGTCGGCCCACGGCTCTGCCAGGCTACGCAGGCCCGCGC
CGGCCTCCTGGATGCGCTCGGCAATGTCCAGTAGGTCGCGGGTGCTGCGGGCCAGGCGGTCTAGCCTGGT
CACTGTCACAACGTCGCCAGGGCGTAGGTGGTCAAGCATCCTGGCCAGCTCCGGGCGGTCGCGCCTGGTG
CCGGTGATCTTCTCGGAAAACAGCTTGGTGCAGCCGGCCGCGTGCAGTTCGGCCCGTTGGTTGGTCAAGT
CCTGGTCGTCGGTGCTGACGCGGGCATAGCCCAGCAGGCCAGCGGCGGCGCTCTTGTTCATGGCGTAATG
TCTCCGGTTCTAGTCGCAAGTATTCTACTTTATGCGACTAAAACACGCGACAAGAAAACGCCAGGAAAAG
GGCAGGGCGGCAGCCTGTCGCGTAACTTAGGACTTGTGCGACATGTCGTTTTCAGAAGACGGCTGCACTG
AACGTCAGAAGCCGACTGCACTATAGCAGCGGAGGGGTTGGATC
Features (pLannotate 1.2.2; 15 found; start..end, strand, type, name):
     44..1243    -  CDS            TcR: tetracycline efflux protein; tetA; confers resistance to tetracycline
   1349..1999    +  CDS            TetR: tetracycline resistance regulatory protein; tetR
   2172..2318    -  CDS            TRA2_ECOLX (fragment): Protein predicted: Swiss-Prot protein existence level 4. Required for transposition of transposon Tn903. From Escherichia coli.
   2459..2724    -  CDS            KanR (fragment): aminoglycoside phosphotransferase; aph(3')-Ia; confers resistance to kanamycin
   3003..3025    +  RBS            RBS: efficient ribosome binding site from bacteriophage T7 gene 10 (Olins and Rangwala, 1989)
   3033..3740    +  CDS            mNeonGreen: mNeonGreen is a basic (constitutively fluorescent) green/yellow fluorescent protein published in 2013, derived from Branchiostoma lanceolatum. It is reported to be a very rapidly-maturing monomer with moderate acid sensitivity.
   3803..3940    +  CDS            int (fragment): INT2_ECOLX - Protein inferred from homology: Swiss-Prot protein existence level 3. Putative integrase believed to be involved in the insertion of antibiotic resistance genes into plasmids and transposons. From Escherichia coli.
   4123..4149    +  misc_feature   bom (fragment): basis of mobility region from pBR322
   4248..4303    -  rep_origin     RSF ori (fragment): Plasmids containing the RSF 1030 origin of replication can be propagated in E. coli cells that contain additional plasmids with compatible origins.
   4391..4936    -  rep_origin     p15A ori: Plasmids containing the medium-copy-number p15A origin of replication can be propagated in E. coli cells that contain a second plasmid with the ColE1 origin.
   5102..5415    -  CDS            bla(M) (fragment): β-lactamase lacking the signal sequence; bla(M); allows cytosolic expression of β-lactamase
   5645..5839    -  rep_origin     pVS1 oriV: origin of replication for the Pseudomonas plasmid pVS1 (Heeb et al., 2000)
   5905..6978    -  CDS            pVS1 RepA: replication protein from the Pseudomonas plasmid pVS1 (Heeb et al., 2000)
   7407..8036    -  CDS            pVS1 StaA: stability protein from the Pseudomonas plasmid pVS1 (Heeb et al., 2000)
   8596..8997    -  CDS            Y4CG_SINFN (fragment): Protein inferred from homology: Swiss-Prot protein existence level 3. From Sinorhizobium fredii (strain NBRC 101917 / NGR234).
