[The description below was written by a language model from this plasmid's Addgene catalogue record and pLannotate feature annotations shown in this document.]
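Description:
pSW002-Pc-mNeonGreen is a broad host-range bacterial expression plasmid of about 9.2 kb, built on a derivative of the shuttle vector pME6031 from which several restriction sites were removed to simplify cloning. It carries two replication systems. A p15A origin supports maintenance in E. coli, where the record lists it as low copy. The pVS1 module, consisting of oriV, the RepA replication protein and the StaA stability protein, allows replication and stable inheritance in Pseudomonas and related Gram-negative hosts. Selection is by tetracycline, through the tetA efflux gene and its adjacent tetR regulator. The annotation also picks up short fragments of a kanamycin resistance gene, a β-lactamase gene, a Tn903 transposition protein, the bom region and an RSF origin. These are partial matches, most likely remnants of the backbone's construction, and the record gives no indication that they act as markers or origins.

The payload is mNeonGreen, a bright, fast-maturing monomeric green/yellow fluorescent protein derived from Branchiostoma lanceolatum, here as a synthetic gene codon optimized for Pseudomonas fluorescens. According to the catalogue entry it is driven by the constitutive Pc promoter. The promoter is not annotated in the feature table, although an integron integrase fragment lies just downstream of the reporter. Translation starts from the efficient phage T7 gene 10 ribosome binding site located immediately upstream of the coding sequence.

Because expression needs no inducer and the pVS1 stability functions help retain the plasmid, the construct is intended for fluorescently tagging bacteria. The associated publication describes it as part of a vector suite for fluorescence imaging of root-colonizing pseudomonads.
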