Addgene plasmid #205016: pSW002-Pc-mNeonGreen
Purpose: Broad host-range bacterial expression vector with constitutive Pc promoter; for tagging bacteria with mNeonGreen (codon optimized for P. fluorescens)
Depositing lab: Rosemarie Wilton. Depositing organization: Argonne National Laboratory - Affiliated with the University of Chicago. Publication: A New Suite of Plasmid Vectors for Fluorescence-Based Imaging of Root Colonizing Pseudomonads. Wilton R, Ahrendt AJ, Shinde S, Sholto-Douglas DJ, Johnson JL, Brennan MB, Kemner KM. Front Plant Sci. 2018 Feb 1;8:2242. doi: 10.3389/fpls.2017.02242. eCollection 2017. PubMed 29449848.
Backbone
  Vector backbone: pME6031 (Several restriction sites were removed to facilitate cloning)
  Backbone manufacturer: Dieter Haas; obtained from Culture Collection of Switzerland
  Vector type: Bacterial Expression
Growth in bacteria
  Bacterial resistance: Tetracycline, 10 μg/mL
  Growth temperature: 37°C
  Growth strain: DH5alpha
  Copy number: Low Copy
Gene/Insert
  Gene/Insert name: mNeonGreen
  Species: Synthetic
  Mutation: mNeonGreen is codon optimized for expression in P. fluorescens
  Promoter: Pc
  Cloning method: Restriction Enzyme; 5′ cloning site unknown (unknown if destroyed)
Terms and licenses: Academic/Nonprofit Terms; Industry Terms: Not Available to Industry
How to cite: pSW002-Pc-mNeonGreen was a gift from Rosemarie Wilton (Addgene plasmid # 205016 ; http://n2t.net/addgene:205016 ; RRID:Addgene_205016)
